Addgene plasmid #164135: Lenti_PGK-Cas9-P2A-HygR
Purpose: Lentiviral construct for the expression of SpCas9 driven by PGK promoter in mammalian cells
Depositing lab: Hyongbum Kim. Depositing organization: Yonsei University Health System. Publication: Recording of elapsed time and temporal information about biological events using Cas9. Park J, Lim JM, Jung I, Heo SJ, Park J, Chang Y, Kim HK, Jung D, Yu JH, Min S, Yoon S, Cho SR, Park T, Kim HH. Cell. 2021 Jan 28. pii: S0092-8674(21)00014-3. doi: 10.1016/j.cell.2021.01.014. PubMed 33539780.
Backbone
  Vector backbone: lentiCas9-Blast plasmid (Addgene #52962)
  Backbone size w/o insert (bp): 7700
  Total vector size (bp): 13724
  Vector type: Mammalian Expression, Lentiviral, CRISPR
  Selectable markers: Hygromycin
Growth in bacteria
  Bacterial resistance: Ampicillin, 100 μg/mL
  Growth temperature: 37°C
  Growth strain: NEB Stable
  Copy number: High Copy
Gene/Insert
  Gene/Insert name: SpCas9
  Species: Synthetic
  Insert size (bp): 6000
  Entrez Gene: cas9 (a.k.a. B6D67_RS04280, ERS445054_00848)
  Promoter: PGK
  Cloning method: Unknown
  Sequencing primers: 5′ CAGTGCAGGGGAAAGAATAGTAGAC
Terms and licenses: Academic/Nonprofit Terms; Industry Terms: Not Available to Industry
How to cite: Lenti_PGK-Cas9-P2A-HygR was a gift from Hyongbum Kim (Addgene plasmid # 164135 ; http://n2t.net/addgene:164135 ; RRID:Addgene_164135)
