[The description below was written by a language model from this plasmid's Addgene catalogue record and pLannotate feature annotations shown in this document.]
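Description:
Lenti_PGK-Cas9-P2A-HygR is a 13.7 kb lentiviral expression plasmid derived from the lentiCas9-Blast backbone, built to deliver Streptococcus pyogenes Cas9 into mammalian cells and to select transduced cells with hygromycin. It is propagated in E. coli through a high-copy ColE1/pUC-type origin with ampicillin resistance (AmpR), and it also carries an f1 origin. The backbone additionally contains an SV40/EM7-driven BleoR cassette with an SV40 poly(A) signal. This cassette sits outside the LTR-flanked region, so it would not be packaged into virus.

The transfer cassette has a CMV enhancer/promoter fused to a truncated HIV-1 5' LTR, an arrangement that typically drives genomic RNA transcription in packaging cells. This is followed by the Ψ packaging signal with a gag fragment, the RRE for Rev-dependent nuclear export, and the cPPT/CTS. Internally, a mouse PGK promoter drives the SpCas9 coding sequence, which the annotation tool splits into overlapping N- and C-terminal matches but which spans one continuous region. Downstream lies hygromycin B phosphotransferase. According to the construct name the two are joined by a P2A self-cleaving peptide, so both proteins come from one transcript, although the P2A itself is not annotated in the feature table. A WPRE follows to enhance transcript expression, then the 3' LTR (labelled by the tool as a second truncated 5' LTR) and a bGH poly(A) signal.

The construct is intended for making cell lines that stably express Cas9 from a moderate constitutive promoter. No guide RNA cassette is annotated, so guides would have to be supplied separately.
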