Features (pLannotate 1.2.2; 32 found; start..end, strand, type, name):
      1..200     +  promoter       CMV promoter: human cytomegalovirus (CMV) immediate early promoter
    218..398     +  LTR            5' LTR (truncated): truncated 5' long terminal repeat (LTR) from HIV-1
    445..570     +  misc_feature   HIV-1 Ψ: packaging signal of human immunodeficiency virus type 1
    554..917     +  CDS            HIV-1 gag (fragment): gag protein from human immunodeficiency virus 1; gag
   1063..1296    +  misc_feature   RRE: The Rev response element (RRE) of HIV-1 allows for Rev-dependent mRNA export from the nucleus to the cytoplasm.
   1673..1773    +  CDS            Rev (fragment): human immunodeficiency virus 1 (HIV-1) Rev protein; rev; enhances nuclear export of unspliced and incompletely spliced viral mRNAs
   1823..1940    +  misc_feature   cPPT/CTS: central polypurine tract and central termination sequence of HIV-1
   1990..2489    +  promoter       PGK promoter: mouse phosphoglycerate kinase 1 promoter
   2504..4222    +  CDS            Cas9(N): N-terminal portion of Streptococcus pyogenes Cas9 (Zetsche et al., 2015)
   4109..6607    +  CDS            Cas9(C): C-terminal portion of Streptococcus pyogenes Cas9 (Zetsche et al., 2015)
   6752..7772    +  CDS            HygR (fragment): hygromycin B phosphotransferase confers resistance to hygromycin
   7775..7796    +  misc_feature   MCS (fragment): pBluescript multiple cloning site
   7799..8387    +  misc_feature   WPRE: woodchuck hepatitis virus posttranscriptional regulatory element
   8324..8905    +  CDS            nef (fragment): NEF_HV1H2 - Experimental evidence at protein level: Swiss-Prot protein existence level 1. Extracellular Nef protein targets CD4(+) T-lymphocytes for apoptosis by interacting with CXCR4 surface receptors. From Human immunodeficiency virus type 1 group M subtype B (isolate HXB2) (HIV-1).
   8912..9092    +  LTR            5' LTR (truncated): truncated 5' long terminal repeat (LTR) from HIV-1
   9124..9348    +  polyA_signal   bGH poly(A) signal: bovine growth hormone polyadenylation signal
   9352..9373    +  promoter       SV40 promoter (fragment): SV40 enhancer and early promoter
   9394..9822    +  rep_origin     f1 ori (sequence partly withheld): f1 bacteriophage origin of replication; arrow indicates direction of (+) strand synthesis
   9836..10165   +  promoter       SV40 promoter: SV40 enhancer and early promoter
  10213..10260   +  promoter       EM7 promoter: synthetic bacterial promoter&nbsp
  10279..10653   +  CDS            BleoR: antibiotic-binding protein; Sh ble from Streptoalloteichus hindustanus; confers resistance to bleomycin, phleomycin, and Zeocin™
  10663..10788   +  CDS            ble (fragment): BLE_KLEPN - Experimental evidence at protein level: Swiss-Prot protein existence level 1. Binding protein with a strong affinity to the bleomycin family of antibiotics. Binds to CL990; an antimitotic-antibiotic compound. From Klebsiella pneumoniae.
  10783..10904   +  polyA_signal   SV40 poly(A) signal: SV40 polyadenylation signal
  10975..10997   -  protein_bind   lac operator (fragment): The lac repressor binds to the lac operator to inhibit transcription in E. coli. This inhibition can be relieved by adding lactose or isopropyl-β-D-thiogalactopyranoside (IPTG). lac repressor encoded by lacI
  11001..11031   -  promoter       lac promoter: promoter for the E. coli lac operon
  11046..11067   -  protein_bind   CAP binding site: CAP binding activates transcription in the presence of cAMP. E. coli catabolite activator protein
  11080..11172   -  CDS            lacI (fragment): lac repressor; lacI; The lac repressor binds to the lac operator to inhibit transcription in E. coli. This inhibition can be relieved by adding lactose or isopropyl-β-D-thiogalactopyranoside (IPTG).
  11355..11943   -  rep_origin     ori: high-copy-number ColE1/pMB1/pBR322/pUC origin of replication
  12114..12974   -  CDS            AmpR: β-lactamase; bla; confers resistance to ampicillin, carbenicillin, and related antibiotics
  12975..13079   -  promoter       AmpR promoter: bla
  13138..13190   -  misc_feature   bom (fragment): basis of mobility region from pBR322
  13345..13724   +  enhancer       CMV enhancer: human cytomegalovirus immediate early enhancer
>Addgene plasmid #164135 | Lenti_PGK-Cas9-P2A-HygR | addgene full sequence | sequence record 323780 | Addgene NGS Result
GTGATGCGGTTTTGGCAGTACATCAATGGGCGTGGATAGCGGTTTGACTCACGGGGATTTCCAAGTCTCC
ACCCCATTGACGTCAATGGGAGTTTGTTTTGGCACCAAAATCAACGGGACTTTCCAAAATGTCGTAACAA
CTCCGCCCCATTGACGCAAATGGGCGGTAGGCGTGTACGGTGGGAGGTCTATATAAGCAGCGCGTTTTGC
CTGTACTGGGTCTCTCTGGTTAGACCAGATCTGAGCCTGGGAGCTCTCTGGCTAACTAGGGAACCCACTG
CTTAAGCCTCAATAAAGCTTGCCTTGAGTGCTTCAAGTAGTGTGTGCCCGTCTGTTGTGTGACTCTGGTA
ACTAGAGATCCCTCAGACCCTTTTAGTCAGTGTGGAAAATCTCTAGCAGTGGCGCCCGAACAGGGACTTG
AAAGCGAAAGGGAAACCAGAGGAGCTCTCTCGACGCAGGACTCGGCTTGCTGAAGCGCGCACGGCAAGAG
GCGAGGGGCGGCGACTGGTGAGTACGCCAAAAATTTTGACTAGCGGAGGCTAGAAGGAGAGAGATGGGTG
CGAGAGCGTCAGTATTAAGCGGGGGAGAATTAGATCGCGATGGGAAAAAATTCGGTTAAGGCCAGGGGGA
AAGAAAAAATATAAATTAAAACATATAGTATGGGCAAGCAGGGAGCTAGAACGATTCGCAGTTAATCCTG
GCCTGTTAGAAACATCAGAAGGCTGTAGACAAATACTGGGACAGCTACAACCATCCCTTCAGACAGGATC
AGAAGAACTTAGATCATTATATAATACAGTAGCAACCCTCTATTGTGTGCATCAAAGGATAGAGATAAAA
GACACCAAGGAAGCTTTAGACAAGATAGAGGAAGAGCAAAACAAAAGTAAGACCACCGCACAGCAAGCGG
CCGCTGATCTTCAGACCTGGAGGAGGAGATATGAGGGACAATTGGAGAAGTGAATTATATAAATATAAAG
TAGTAAAAATTGAACCATTAGGAGTAGCACCCACCAAGGCAAAGAGAAGAGTGGTGCAGAGAGAAAAAAG
AGCAGTGGGAATAGGAGCTTTGTTCCTTGGGTTCTTGGGAGCAGCAGGAAGCACTATGGGCGCAGCGTCA
ATGACGCTGACGGTACAGGCCAGACAATTATTGTCTGGTATAGTGCAGCAGCAGAACAATTTGCTGAGGG
CTATTGAGGCGCAACAGCATCTGTTGCAACTCACAGTCTGGGGCATCAAGCAGCTCCAGGCAAGAATCCT
GGCTGTGGAAAGATACCTAAAGGATCAACAGCTCCTGGGGATTTGGGGTTGCTCTGGAAAACTCATTTGC
ACCACTGCTGTGCCTTGGAATGCTAGTTGGAGTAATAAATCTCTGGAACAGATTTGGAATCACACGACCT
GGATGGAGTGGGACAGAGAAATTAACAATTACACAAGCTTAATACACTCCTTAATTGAAGAATCGCAAAA
CCAGCAAGAAAAGAATGAACAAGAATTATTGGAATTAGATAAATGGGCAAGTTTGTGGAATTGGTTTAAC
ATAACAAATTGGCTGTGGTATATAAAATTATTCATAATGATAGTAGGAGGCTTGGTAGGTTTAAGAATAG
TTTTTGCTGTACTTTCTATAGTGAATAGAGTTAGGCAGGGATATTCACCATTATCGTTTCAGACCCACCT
CCCAACCCCGAGGGGACCCGACAGGCCCGAAGGAATAGAAGAAGAAGGTGGAGAGAGAGACAGAGACAGA
TCCATTCGATTAGTGAACGGATCGGCACTGCGTGCGCCAATTCTGCAGACAAATGGCAGTATTCATCCAC
AATTTTAAAAGAAAAGGGGGGATTGGGGGGTACAGTGCAGGGGAAAGAATAGTAGACATAATAGCAACAG
ACATACAAACTAAAGAATTACAAAAACAAATTACAAAAATTCAAAATTTTCGGGTTTATTACAGGGACAG
CAGAGATCCAGTTTGGTTAATTAGCTAGCGGGTAGGGGAGGCGCTTTTCCCAAGGCAGTCTGGAGCATGC
GCTTTAGCAGCCCCGCTGGGCACTTGGCGCTACACAAGTGGCCTCTGGCCTCGCACACATTCCACATCCA
CCGGTAGGCGCCAACCGGCTCCGTTCTTTGGTGGCCCCTTCGCGCCACCTTCTACTCCTCCCCTAGTCAG
GAAGTTCCCCCCCGCCCCGCAGCTCGCGTCGTGCAGGACGTGACAAATGGAAGTAGCACGTCTCACTAGT
CTCGTGCAGATGGACAGCACCGCTGAGCAATGGAAGCGGGTAGGCCTTTGGGGCAGCGGCCAATAGCAGC
TTTGCTCCTTCGCTTTCTGGGCTCAGAGGCTGGGAAGGGGTGGGTCCGGGGGCGGGCTCAGGGGCGGGCT
CAGGGGCGGGGCGGGCGCCCGAAGGTCCTCCGGAGGCCCGGCATTCTGCACGCTTCAAAAGCGCACGTCT
GCCGCGCTGTTCTCCTCTTCCTCATCTCCGGGCCTTTCGATAGCGCTGCCACCATGGACAAGAAGTACAG
CATCGGCCTGGACATCGGCACCAACTCTGTGGGCTGGGCCGTGATCACCGACGAGTACAAGGTGCCCAGC
AAGAAATTCAAGGTGCTGGGCAACACCGACCGGCACAGCATCAAGAAGAACCTGATCGGAGCCCTGCTGT
TCGACAGCGGCGAAACAGCCGAGGCCACCCGGCTGAAGAGAACCGCCAGAAGAAGATACACCAGACGGAA
GAACCGGATCTGCTATCTGCAAGAGATCTTCAGCAACGAGATGGCCAAGGTGGACGACAGCTTCTTCCAC
AGACTGGAAGAGTCCTTCCTGGTGGAAGAGGATAAGAAGCACGAGCGGCACCCCATCTTCGGCAACATCG
TGGACGAGGTGGCCTACCACGAGAAGTACCCCACCATCTACCACCTGAGAAAGAAACTGGTGGACAGCAC
CGACAAGGCCGACCTGCGGCTGATCTATCTGGCCCTGGCCCACATGATCAAGTTCCGGGGCCACTTCCTG
ATCGAGGGCGACCTGAACCCCGACAACAGCGACGTGGACAAGCTGTTCATCCAGCTGGTGCAGACCTACA
ACCAGCTGTTCGAGGAAAACCCCATCAACGCCAGCGGCGTGGACGCCAAGGCCATCCTGTCTGCCAGACT
GAGCAAGAGCAGACGGCTGGAAAATCTGATCGCCCAGCTGCCCGGCGAGAAGAAGAATGGCCTGTTCGGA
AACCTGATTGCCCTGAGCCTGGGCCTGACCCCCAACTTCAAGAGCAACTTCGACCTGGCCGAGGATGCCA
AACTGCAGCTGAGCAAGGACACCTACGACGACGACCTGGACAACCTGCTGGCCCAGATCGGCGACCAGTA
CGCCGACCTGTTTCTGGCCGCCAAGAACCTGTCCGACGCCATCCTGCTGAGCGACATCCTGAGAGTGAAC
ACCGAGATCACCAAGGCCCCCCTGAGCGCCTCTATGATCAAGAGATACGACGAGCACCACCAGGACCTGA
CCCTGCTGAAAGCTCTCGTGCGGCAGCAGCTGCCTGAGAAGTACAAAGAGATTTTCTTCGACCAGAGCAA
GAACGGCTACGCCGGCTACATTGACGGCGGAGCCAGCCAGGAAGAGTTCTACAAGTTCATCAAGCCCATC
CTGGAAAAGATGGACGGCACCGAGGAACTGCTCGTGAAGCTGAACAGAGAGGACCTGCTGCGGAAGCAGC
GGACCTTCGACAACGGCAGCATCCCCCACCAGATCCACCTGGGAGAGCTGCACGCCATTCTGCGGCGGCA
GGAAGATTTTTACCCATTCCTGAAGGACAACCGGGAAAAGATCGAGAAGATCCTGACCTTCCGCATCCCC
TACTACGTGGGCCCTCTGGCCAGGGGAAACAGCAGATTCGCCTGGATGACCAGAAAGAGCGAGGAAACCA
TCACCCCCTGGAACTTCGAGGAAGTGGTGGACAAGGGCGCTTCCGCCCAGAGCTTCATCGAGCGGATGAC
CAACTTCGATAAGAACCTGCCCAACGAGAAGGTGCTGCCCAAGCACAGCCTGCTGTACGAGTACTTCACC
GTGTATAACGAGCTGACCAAAGTGAAATACGTGACCGAGGGAATGAGAAAGCCCGCCTTCCTGAGCGGCG
AGCAGAAAAAGGCCATCGTGGACCTGCTGTTCAAGACCAACCGGAAAGTGACCGTGAAGCAGCTGAAAGA
GGACTACTTCAAGAAAATCGAGTGCTTCGACTCCGTGGAAATCTCCGGCGTGGAAGATCGGTTCAACGCC
TCCCTGGGCACATACCACGATCTGCTGAAAATTATCAAGGACAAGGACTTCCTGGACAATGAGGAAAACG
AGGACATTCTGGAAGATATCGTGCTGACCCTGACACTGTTTGAGGACAGAGAGATGATCGAGGAACGGCT
GAAAACCTATGCCCACCTGTTCGACGACAAAGTGATGAAGCAGCTGAAGCGGCGGAGATACACCGGCTGG
GGCAGGCTGAGCCGGAAGCTGATCAACGGCATCCGGGACAAGCAGTCCGGCAAGACAATCCTGGATTTCC
TGAAGTCCGACGGCTTCGCCAACAGAAACTTCATGCAGCTGATCCACGACGACAGCCTGACCTTTAAAGA
GGACATCCAGAAAGCCCAGGTGTCCGGCCAGGGCGATAGCCTGCACGAGCACATTGCCAATCTGGCCGGC
AGCCCCGCCATTAAGAAGGGCATCCTGCAGACAGTGAAGGTGGTGGACGAGCTCGTGAAAGTGATGGGCC
GGCACAAGCCCGAGAACATCGTGATCGAAATGGCCAGAGAGAACCAGACCACCCAGAAGGGACAGAAGAA
CAGCCGCGAGAGAATGAAGCGGATCGAAGAGGGCATCAAAGAGCTGGGCAGCCAGATCCTGAAAGAACAC
CCCGTGGAAAACACCCAGCTGCAGAACGAGAAGCTGTACCTGTACTACCTGCAGAATGGGCGGGATATGT
ACGTGGACCAGGAACTGGACATCAACCGGCTGTCCGACTACGATGTGGACCATATCGTGCCTCAGAGCTT
TCTGAAGGACGACTCCATCGACAACAAGGTGCTGACCAGAAGCGACAAGAACCGGGGCAAGAGCGACAAC
GTGCCCTCCGAAGAGGTCGTGAAGAAGATGAAGAACTACTGGCGGCAGCTGCTGAACGCCAAGCTGATTA
CCCAGAGAAAGTTCGACAATCTGACCAAGGCCGAGAGAGGCGGCCTGAGCGAACTGGATAAGGCCGGCTT
CATCAAGAGACAGCTGGTGGAAACCCGGCAGATCACAAAGCACGTGGCACAGATCCTGGACTCCCGGATG
AACACTAAGTACGACGAGAATGACAAGCTGATCCGGGAAGTGAAAGTGATCACCCTGAAGTCCAAGCTGG
TGTCCGATTTCCGGAAGGATTTCCAGTTTTACAAAGTGCGCGAGATCAACAACTACCACCACGCCCACGA
CGCCTACCTGAACGCCGTCGTGGGAACCGCCCTGATCAAAAAGTACCCTAAGCTGGAAAGCGAGTTCGTG
TACGGCGACTACAAGGTGTACGACGTGCGGAAGATGATCGCCAAGAGCGAGCAGGAAATCGGCAAGGCTA
CCGCCAAGTACTTCTTCTACAGCAACATCATGAACTTTTTCAAGACCGAGATTACCCTGGCCAACGGCGA
GATCCGGAAGCGGCCTCTGATCGAGACAAACGGCGAAACCGGGGAGATCGTGTGGGATAAGGGCCGGGAT
TTTGCCACCGTGCGGAAAGTGCTGAGCATGCCCCAAGTGAATATCGTGAAAAAGACCGAGGTGCAGACAG
GCGGCTTCAGCAAAGAGTCTATCCTGCCCAAGAGGAACAGCGATAAGCTGATCGCCAGAAAGAAGGACTG
GGACCCTAAGAAGTACGGCGGCTTCGACAGCCCCACCGTGGCCTATTCTGTGCTGGTGGTGGCCAAAGTG
GAAAAGGGCAAGTCCAAGAAACTGAAGAGTGTGAAAGAGCTACTGGGGATCACCATCATGGAAAGAAGCA
GCTTCGAGAAGAATCCCATCGACTTTCTGGAAGCCAAGGGCTACAAAGAAGTGAAAAAGGACCTGATCAT
CAAGCTGCCTAAGTACTCCCTGTTCGAGCTGGAAAACGGCCGGAAGAGAATGCTGGCCTCTGCCGGCGAA
CTGCAGAAGGGAAACGAACTGGCCCTGCCCTCCAAATATGTGAACTTCCTGTACCTGGCCAGCCACTATG
AGAAGCTGAAGGGCTCCCCCGAGGATAATGAGCAGAAACAGCTGTTTGTGGAACAGCACAAGCACTACCT
GGACGAGATCATCGAGCAGATCAGCGAGTTCTCCAAGAGAGTGATCCTGGCCGACGCTAATCTGGACAAA
GTGCTGTCCGCCTACAACAAGCACCGGGATAAGCCCATCAGAGAGCAGGCCGAGAATATCATCCACCTGT
TTACCCTGACCAATCTGGGAGCCCCTGCCGCCTTCAAGTACTTTGACACCACCATCGACCGGAAGAGGTA
CACCAGCACCAAAGAGGTGCTGGACGCCACCCTGATCCACCAGAGCATCACCGGCCTGTACGAGACACGG
ATCGACCTGTCTCAGCTGGGAGGCGACAAGCGACCTGCCGCCACAAAGAAGGCTGGACAGGCTAAGAAGA
AGAAAGATTACAAAGACGATGACGATAAGGGATCCGGCGCAACAAACTTCTCTCTGCTGAAACAAGCCGG
AGATGTCGAAGAGAATCCTGGACCGATGGCCAAAAAGCCTGAACTCACCGCGACGTCTGTCGAGAAGTTT
CTGATCGAAAAGTTCGACAGCGTGTCCGACCTGATGCAGCTCTCGGAGGGCGAAGAATCTCGTGCTTTCA
GCTTCGATGTAGGAGGGCGTGGATATGTCCTGCGGGTAAATAGCTGCGCCGATGGTTTCTACAAAGATCG
TTATGTTTATCGGCACTTTGCATCGGCCGCGCTCCCGATTCCGGAAGTGCTTGACATTGGGGAGTTCAGC
GAGAGCCTGACCTATTGCATCTCCCGCCGTGCACAGGGTGTCACGTTGCAAGACCTGCCTGAAACCGAAC
TGCCCGCTGTTCTGCAGCCGGTCGCGGAGGCAATGGATGCGATCGCTGCGGCCGATCTTAGCCAGACGAG
CGGGTTCGGCCCATTCGGACCGCAAGGAATCGGTCAATACACTACATGGCGTGATTTCATATGCGCGATT
GCTGATCCCCATGTGTATCACTGGCAAACTGTGATGGACGACACCGTCAGTGCGTCCGTCGCGCAGGCTC
TCGATGAGCTGATGCTTTGGGCCGAGGACTGCCCCGAAGTCCGGCACCTCGTGCACGCGGATTTCGGCTC
CAACAATGTCCTGACGGACAATGGCCGCATAACAGCGGTCATTGACTGGAGCGAGGCGATGTTCGGGGAT
TCCCAATACGAGGTCGCCAACATCTTCTTCTGGAGGCCGTGGTTGGCTTGTATGGAGCAGCAGACGCGCT
ACTTCGAGCGGAGGCATCCGGAGCTTGCAGGATCGCCGCGGCTCCGGGCGTATATGCTCCGCATTGGTCT
TGACCAACTCTATCAGAGCTTGGTTGACGGCAATTTCGATGATGCAGCTTGGGCGCAGGGTCGATGCGAC
GCAATCGTCCGATCCGGAGCCGGGACTGTCGGGCGTACACAAATCGCCCGCAGAAGCGCGGCCGTCTGGA
CCGATGGCTGTGTAGAAGTACTCGCCGATAGTGGAAACCGACGCCCCAGCACTCGTCCGAGGGCAAAGGA
ATGAGAATTCGATATCAAGCTTATCGGTAATCAACCTCTGGATTACAAAATTTGTGAAAGATTGACTGGT
ATTCTTAACTATGTTGCTCCTTTTACGCTATGTGGATACGCTGCTTTAATGCCTTTGTATCATGCTATTG
CTTCCCGTATGGCTTTCATTTTCTCCTCCTTGTATAAATCCTGGTTGCTGTCTCTTTATGAGGAGTTGTG
GCCCGTTGTCAGGCAACGTGGCGTGGTGTGCACTGTGTTTGCTGACGCAACCCCCACTGGTTGGGGCATT
GCCACCACCTGTCAGCTCCTTTCCGGGACTTTCGCTTTCCCCCTCCCTATTGCCACGGCGGAACTCATCG
CCGCCTGCCTTGCCCGCTGCTGGACAGGGGCTCGGCTGTTGGGCACTGACAATTCCGTGGTGTTGTCGGG
GAAATCATCGTCCTTTCCTTGGCTGCTCGCCTGTGTTGCCACCTGGATTCTGCGCGGGACGTCCTTCTGC
TACGTCCCTTCGGCCCTCAATCCAGCGGACCTTCCTTCCCGCGGCCTGCTGCCGGCTCTGCGGCCTCTTC
CGCGTCTTCGCCTTCGCCCTCAGACGAGTCGGATCTCCCTTTGGGCCGCCTCCCCGCATCGATACCGTCG
ACCTCGAGACCTAGAAAAACATGGAGCAATCACAAGTAGCAATACAGCAGCTACCAATGCTGATTGTGCC
TGGCTAGAAGCACAAGAGGAGGAGGAGGTGGGTTTTCCAGTCACACCTCAGGTACCTTTAAGACCAATGA
CTTACAAGGCAGCTGTAGATCTTAGCCACTTTTTAAAAGAAAAGGGGGGACTGGAAGGGCTAATTCACTC
CCAACGAAGACAAGATATCCTTGATCTGTGGATCTACCACACACAAGGCTACTTCCCTGATTGGCAGAAC
TACACACCAGGGCCAGGGATCAGATATCCACTGACCTTTGGATGGTGCTACAAGCTAGTACCAGTTGAGC
AAGAGAAGGTAGAAGAAGCCAATGAAGGAGAGAACACCCGCTTGTTACACCCTGTGAGCCTGCATGGGAT
GGATGACCCGGAGAGAGAAGTATTAGAGTGGAGGTTTGACAGCCGCCTAGCATTTCATCACATGGCCCGA
GAGCTGCATCCGGACTGTACTGGGTCTCTCTGGTTAGACCAGATCTGAGCCTGGGAGCTCTCTGGCTAAC
TAGGGAACCCACTGCTTAAGCCTCAATAAAGCTTGCCTTGAGTGCTTCAAGTAGTGTGTGCCCGTCTGTT
GTGTGACTCTGGTAACTAGAGATCCCTCAGACCCTTTTAGTCAGTGTGGAAAATCTCTAGCAGGGCCCGT
TTAAACCCGCTGATCAGCCTCGACTGTGCCTTCTAGTTGCCAGCCATCTGTTGTTTGCCCCTCCCCCGTG
CCTTCCTTGACCCTGGAAGGTGCCACTCCCACTGTCCTTTCCTAATAAAATGAGGAAATTGCATCGCATT
GTCTGAGTAGGTGTCATTCTATTCTGGGGGGTGGGGTGGGGCAGGACAGCAAGGGGGAGGATTGGGAAGA
CAATAGCAGGCATGCTGGGGATGCGGTGGGCTCTATGGCTTCTGAGGCGGAAAGAACCAGCTGGGGCTCT
AGGGGGTATCCCC
[124 nt withheld, positions 9394-9517]
C
[91 nt withheld, positions 9519-9609]
A
[49 nt withheld, positions 9611-9659]
CCTTTGACGTTGGAGTCCACGTTCTTT
[37 nt withheld, positions 9687-9723]
ACCCTATCTCGGTCTATTCTTTTGATTTATAAGGGATTTTGCCGATTTCGGCCTATTGGTTAAAAAATGA
GCTGATTTAACAAAAATTTAACGCGAATTAATTCTGTGGAATGTGTGTCAGTTAGGGTGTGGAAAGTCCC
CAGGCTCCCCAGCAGGCAGAAGTATGCAAAGCATGCATCTCAATTAGTCAGCAACCAGGTGTGGAAAGTC
CCCAGGCTCCCCAGCAGGCAGAAGTATGCAAAGCATGCATCTCAATTAGTCAGCAACCATAGTCCCGCCC
CTAACTCCGCCCATCCCGCCCCTAACTCCGCCCAGTTCCGCCCATTCTCCGCCCCATGGCTGACTAATTT
TTTTTATTTATGCAGAGGCCGAGGCCGCCTCTGCCTCTGAGCTATTCCAGAAGTAGTGAGGAGGCTTTTT
TGGAGGCCTAGGCTTTTGCAAAAAGCTCCCGGGAGCTTGTATATCCATTTTCGGATCTGATCAGCACGTG
TTGACAATTAATCATCGGCATAGTATATCGGCATAGTATAATACGACAAGGTGAGGAACTAAACCATGGC
CAAGTTGACCAGTGCCGTTCCGGTGCTCACCGCGCGCGACGTCGCCGGAGCGGTCGAGTTCTGGACCGAC
CGGCTCGGGTTCTCCCGGGACTTCGTGGAGGACGACTTCGCCGGTGTGGTCCGGGACGACGTGACCCTGT
TCATCAGCGCGGTCCAGGACCAGGTGGTGCCGGACAACACCCTGGCCTGGGTGTGGGTGCGCGGCCTGGA
CGAGCTGTACGCCGAGTGGTCGGAGGTCGTGTCCACGAACTTCCGGGACGCCTCCGGGCCGGCCATGACC
GAGATCGGCGAGCAGCCGTGGGGGCGGGAGTTCGCCCTGCGCGACCCGGCCGGCAACTGCGTGCACTTCG
TGGCCGAGGAGCAGGACTGACACGTGCTACGAGATTTCGATTCCACCGCCGCCTTCTATGAAAGGTTGGG
CTTCGGAATCGTTTTCCGGGACGCCGGCTGGATGATCCTCCAGCGCGGGGATCTCATGCTGGAGTTCTTC
GCCCACCCCAACTTGTTTATTGCAGCTTATAATGGTTACAAATAAAGCAATAGCATCACAAATTTCACAA
ATAAAGCATTTTTTTCACTGCATTCTAGTTGTGGTTTGTCCAAACTCATCAATGTATCTTATCATGTCTG
TATACCGTCGACCTCTAGCTAGAGCTTGGCGTAATCATGGTCATAGCTGTTTCCTGTGTGAAATTGTTAT
CCGCTCACAATTCCACACAACATACGAGCCGGAAGCATAAAGTGTAAAGCCTGGGGTGCCTAATGAGTGA
GCTAACTCACATTAATTGCGTTGCGCTCACTGCCCGCTTTCCAGTCGGGAAACCTGTCGTGCCAGCTGCA
TTAATGAATCGGCCAACGCGCGGGGAGAGGCGGTTTGCGTATTGGGCGCTCTTCCGCTTCCTCGCTCACT
GACTCGCTGCGCTCGGTCGTTCGGCTGCGGCGAGCGGTATCAGCTCACTCAAAGGCGGTAATACGGTTAT
CCACAGAATCAGGGGATAACGCAGGAAAGAACATGTGAGCAAAAGGCCAGCAAAAGGCCAGGAACCGTAA
AAAGGCCGCGTTGCTGGCGTTTTTCCATAGGCTCCGCCCCCCTGACGAGCATCACAAAAATCGACGCTCA
AGTCAGAGGTGGCGAAACCCGACAGGACTATAAAGATACCAGGCGTTTCCCCCTGGAAGCTCCCTCGTGC
GCTCTCCTGTTCCGACCCTGCCGCTTACCGGATACCTGTCCGCCTTTCTCCCTTCGGGAAGCGTGGCGCT
TTCTCATAGCTCACGCTGTAGGTATCTCAGTTCGGTGTAGGTCGTTCGCTCCAAGCTGGGCTGTGTGCAC
GAACCCCCCGTTCAGCCCGACCGCTGCGCCTTATCCGGTAACTATCGTCTTGAGTCCAACCCGGTAAGAC
ACGACTTATCGCCACTGGCAGCAGCCACTGGTAACAGGATTAGCAGAGCGAGGTATGTAGGCGGTGCTAC
AGAGTTCTTGAAGTGGTGGCCTAACTACGGCTACACTAGAAGAACAGTATTTGGTATCTGCGCTCTGCTG
AAGCCAGTTACCTTCGGAAAAAGAGTTGGTAGCTCTTGATCCGGCAAACAAACCACCGCTGGTAGCGGTG
GTTTTTTTGTTTGCAAGCAGCAGATTACGCGCAGAAAAAAAGGATCTCAAGAAGATCCTTTGATCTTTTC
TACGGGGTCTGACGCTCAGTGGAACGAAAACTCACGTTAAGGGATTTTGGTCATGAGATTATCAAAAAGG
ATCTTCACCTAGATCCTTTTAAATTAAAAATGAAGTTTTAAATCAATCTAAAGTATATATGAGTAAACTT
GGTCTGACAGTTACCAATGCTTAATCAGTGAGGCACCTATCTCAGCGATCTGTCTATTTCGTTCATCCAT
AGTTGCCTGACTCCCCGTCGTGTAGATAACTACGATACGGGAGGGCTTACCATCTGGCCCCAGTGCTGCA
ATGATACCGCGAGACCCACGCTCACCGGCTCCAGATTTATCAGCAATAAACCAGCCAGCCGGAAGGGCCG
AGCGCAGAAGTGGTCCTGCAACTTTATCCGCCTCCATCCAGTCTATTAATTGTTGCCGGGAAGCTAGAGT
AAGTAGTTCGCCAGTTAATAGTTTGCGCAACGTTGTTGCCATTGCTACAGGCATCGTGGTGTCACGCTCG
TCGTTTGGTATGGCTTCATTCAGCTCCGGTTCCCAACGATCAAGGCGAGTTACATGATCCCCCATGTTGT
GCAAAAAAGCGGTTAGCTCCTTCGGTCCTCCGATCGTTGTCAGAAGTAAGTTGGCCGCAGTGTTATCACT
CATGGTTATGGCAGCACTGCATAATTCTCTTACTGTCATGCCATCCGTAAGATGCTTTTCTGTGACTGGT
GAGTACTCAACCAAGTCATTCTGAGAATAGTGTATGCGGCGACCGAGTTGCTCTTGCCCGGCGTCAATAC
GGGATAATACCGCGCCACATAGCAGAACTTTAAAAGTGCTCATCATTGGAAAACGTTCTTCGGGGCGAAA
ACTCTCAAGGATCTTACCGCTGTTGAGATCCAGTTCGATGTAACCCACTCGTGCACCCAACTGATCTTCA
GCATCTTTTACTTTCACCAGCGTTTCTGGGTGAGCAAAAACAGGAAGGCAAAATGCCGCAAAAAAGGGAA
TAAGGGCGACACGGAAATGTTGAATACTCATACTCTTCCTTTTTCAATATTATTGAAGCATTTATCAGGG
TTATTGTCTCATGAGCGGATACATATTTGAATGTATTTAGAAAAATAAACAAATAGGGGTTCCGCGCACA
TTTCCCCGAAAAGTGCCACCTGACGTCGACGGATCGGGAGATCTCCCGATCCCCTATGGTGCACTCTCAG
TACAATCTGCTCTGATGCCGCATAGTTAAGCCAGTATCTGCTCCCTGCTTGTGTGTTGGAGGTCGCTGAG
TAGTGCGCGAGCAAAATTTAAGCTACAACAAGGCAAGGCTTGACCGACAATTGCATGAAGAATCTGCTTA
GGGTTAGGCGTTTTGCGCTGCTTCGCGATGTACGGGCCAGATATACGCGTTGACATTGATTATTGACTAG
TTATTAATAGTAATCAATTACGGGGTCATTAGTTCATAGCCCATATATGGAGTTCCGCGTTACATAACTT
ACGGTAAATGGCCCGCCTGGCTGACCGCCCAACGACCCCCGCCCATTGACGTCAATAATGACGTATGTTC
CCATAGTAACGCCAATAGGGACTTTCCATTGACGTCAATGGGTGGAGTATTTACGGTAAACTGCCCACTT
GGCAGTACATCAAGTGTATCATATGCCAAGTACGCCCCCTATTGACGTCAATGACGGTAAATGGCCCGCC
TGGCATTATGCCCAGTACATGACCTTATGGGACTTTCCTACTTGGCAGTACATCTACGTATTAGTCATCG
CTATTACCATG
